>Addgene plasmid #161972 | PB-Ostir-puro | addgene full sequence | sequence record 321828 | Addgene NGS Result
GGGCGGGGCGGGGCGAGGGGCGGGGCGGGGCGAGGCGGAGAGGTGCGGCGGCAGCCAATCAGAGCGGCGC
GCTCCGAAAGTTTCCTTTTATGGCGAGGCGGCGGCGGCGGCGGCCCTATAAAAAGCGAAGCGCGCGGCGG
GCGGGAGTCGCTGCGCGCTGCCTTCGCCCCGTGCCCCGCTCCGCCGCCGCCTCGCGCCGCCCGCCCCGGC
TCTGACTGACCGCGTTACTCCCACAGGTGAGCGGGCGGGACGGCCCTTCTCCTCCGGGCTGTAATTAGCG
CTTGGTTTAATGACGGCTTGTTTCTTTTCTGTGGCTGCGTGAAAGCCTTGAGGGGCTCCGGGAGGGCCCT
TTGTGCGGGGGGAGCGGCTCGGGGGGTGCGTGCGTGTGTGTGTGCGTGGGGAGCGCCGCGTGCGGCTCCG
CGCTGCCCGGCGGCTGTGAGCGCTGCGGGCGCGGCGCGGGGCTTTGTGCGCTCCGCAGTGTGCGCGAGGG
GAGCGCGGCCGGGGGCGGTGCCCCGCGGTGCGGGGGGGGCTGCGAGGGGAACAAAGGCTGCGTGCGGGGT
GTGTGCGTGGGGGGGTGAGCAGGGGGTGTGGGCGCGTCGGTCGGGCTGCAACCCCCCCTGCACCCCCCTC
CCCGAGTTGCTGAGCACGGCCCGGCTTCGGGTGCGGGGCTCCGTACGGGGCGTGGCGCGGGGCTCGCCGT
GCCGGGCGGGGGGTGGCGGCAGGTGGGGGTGCCGGGCGGGGCGGGGCCGCCTCGGGCCGGGGAGGGCTCG
GGGGAGGGGCGCGGCGGCCCCCGGAGCGCCGGCGGCTGTCGAGGCGCGGCGAGCCGCAGCCATTGCCTTT
TATGGTAATCGTGCGAGAGGGCGCAGGGACTTCCTTTGTCCCAAATCTGTGCGGAGCCGAAATCTGGGAG
GCGCCGCCGCACCCCCTCTAGCGGGCGCGGGGCGAAGCGGTGCGGCGCCGGCAGGAAGGAAATGGGCGGG
GAGGGCCTTCGTGCGTCGCCGCGCCGCCGTCCCCTTCTCCCTCTCCAGCCTCGGGGCTGTCCGCGGGGGG
ACGGCTGCCTTCGGGGGGGACGGGGCAGGGCGGGGTTCGGCTTCTGGCGTGTGACCGGCGGCTCTAGAGC
CTCTGCTAACCATGTTCATGCCTTCTTCTTTTTCCTACAGCTCCTGGGCAACGTGCTGGTTATTGTGCTG
TCTCATCATTTTGGCAAAGAATTCCTCGAGAATTCTCACGCGTCCACCATGACATACTTCCCTGAGGAGG
TGGTCGAACATATTTTCTCATTCCTTCCCGCCCAACGAGATAGGAATACCGTGTCCCTGGTGTGCAAGGT
CTGGTATGAGATCGAACGCTTGAGCCGCAGAGGTGTTTTTGTGGGTAATTGTTATGCCGTACGAGCCGGG
CGAGTGGCCGCCCGGTTCCCGAACGTCAGGGCCCTTACAGTGAAGGGCAAGCCTCACTTTGCCGACTTCA
ATTTGGTGCCTCCGGACTGGGGCGGCTACGCCGGGCCCTGGATCGAGGCCGCTGCGCGCGGGTGTCATGG
TCTGGAAGAACTCAGGATGAAAAGGATGGTGGTGTCAGACGAGTCACTGGAACTGCTTGCCCGCAGCTTC
CCCCGATTCCGCGCCCTGGTGCTGATCAGCTGTGAAGGATTTAGCACCGACGGTCTGGCTGCTGTAGCTA
GCCATTGTAAACTGCTGCGAGAACTGGACCTGCAGGAAAATGAGGTAGAGGATAGGGGACCTCGGTGGCT
GAGCTGTTTCCCGGATAGCTGCACTAGCCTGGTGAGCTTGAATTTCGCTTGTATCAAGGGCGAAGTGAAT
GCCGGGAGTTTGGAGAGACTCGTTTCCCGATCCCCCAACCTGAGATCTCTGCGGCTGAACAGATCCGTTT
CTGTGGACACGCTCGCCAAGATTTTGCTCCGGACTCCCAACCTGGAGGATCTGGGGACCGGAAATCTGAC
CGATGATTTCCAGACAGAGAGCTACTTTAAGCTCACTAGTGCTCTGGAAAAATGCAAAATGCTTAGGTCA
CTGAGCGGGTTTTGGGACGCTAGCCCTGTCTGCCTGTCTTTTATCTATCCCCTGTGTGCACAGTTGACCG
GACTTAATCTGAGTTACGCTCCAACCCTCGACGCTAGTGACCTTACTAAGATGATCAGCCGCTGCGTGAA
GCTCCAAAGGCTCTGGGTACTGGATTGTATTTCAGACAAGGGACTGCAAGTTGTGGCCTCCTCCTGCAAA
GATCTGCAGGAGCTGAGGGTGTTCCCTTCAGATTTCTATGTGGCCGGATACAGCGCAGTCACCGAGGAGG
GATTGGTAGCAGTGTCCCTGGGGTGCCCCAAACTCAATAGTTTGCTGTACTTCTGTCATCAGATGACCAA
TGCTGCCCTTGTTACCGTTGCCAAAAACTGTCCAAACTTCACAAGGTTTAGACTGTGCATCTTGGAGCCC
GGTAAGCCCGACGTCGTAACGTCACAGCCACTGGACGAAGGGTTCGGTGCCATAGTACGCGAATGTAAGG
GTCTCCAGCGGCTGAGCATATCCGGCCTGCTGACTGACAAAGTGTTCATGTATATTGGGAAGTACGCCAA
GCAGCTGGAAATGCTGTCAATCGCATTCGCCGGAGATTCAGATAAAGGGATGATGCACGTGATGAACGGG
TGCAAGAACCTGAGAAAACTCGAAATTCGCGATTCCCCTTTTGGGGACGCCGCACTGCTGGGCAATTTCG
CCCGGTACGAGACGATGAGGTCACTTTGGATGTCAAGCTGCAACGTGACCCTCAAGGGATGCCAAGTCCT
GGCTAGTAAAATGCCAATGCTGAATGTTGAGGTCATCAACGAACGCGACGGTAGTAATGAAATGGAGGAA
AACCACGGCGATCTGCCCAAAGTGGAGAAACTGTACGTCTATCGGACCACAGCTGGCGCACGAGATGACG
CTCCCAATTTCGTGAAAATTCTGTACCCATACGATGTTCCAGATTACGCTTATCCCTACGACGTGCCTGA
TTATGCATACCCATATGATGTCCCCGACTATGCCGGCAGTGGAGAGGGCAGAGGAAGTCTGCTAACATGC
GGTGACGTCGAGGAGAATCCTGGCCCAATGACCGAGTACAAGCCCACGGTGCGCCTCGCCACCCGCGACG
ACGTCCCCAGGGCCGTACGCACCCTCGCCGCCGCGTTCGCCGACTACCCCGCCACGCGCCACACCGTCGA
TCCGGACCGCCACATCGAGCGGGTCACCGAGCTGCAAGAACTCTTCCTCACGCGCGTCGGGCTCGACATC
GGCAAGGTGTGGGTCGCGGACGACGGCGCCGCGGTGGCGGTCTGGACCACGCCGGAGAGCGTCGAAGCGG
GGGCGGTGTTCGCCGAGATCGGCCCGCGCATGGCCGAGTTGAGCGGTTCCCGGCTGGCCGCGCAGCAACA
GATGGAAGGCCTCCTGGCGCCGCACCGGCCCAAGGAGCCCGCGTGGTTCCTGGCCACCGTCGGCGTCTCG
CCCGACCACCAGGGCAAGGGTCTGGGCAGCGCCGTCGTGCTCCCCGGAGTGGAGGCGGCCGAGCGCGCCG
GGGTGCCCGCCTTCCTGGAGACCTCCGCGCCCCACAACCTCCCCTTCTACGAGCGGCTCGGCTTCACCGT
CACCGCCGACGTCGAGGTGCCCGAAGGACCGCGCACCTGGTGCATGACCCGCAAGCCCGGTGCCTGAGAA
TTCTAACTAGAGCTCGCTGATCAGCCTCGACTGTGCCTTCTAGTTGCCAGCCATCTGTTGTTTGCCCCTC
CCCCGTGCCTTCCTTGACCCTGGAAGGTGCCACTCCCACTGTCCTTTCCTAATAAAATGAGGAAATTGCA
TCGCATTGTCTGAGTAGGTGTCATTCTATTCTGGGGGGTGGGGTGGGGCAGGACAGCAAGGGGGAGGATT
GGGAAGAGAATAGCAGGCATGCTGGGGAGCGGCCAACTAACTAAACTTGTTTATTGCAGCTTATAATGGT
TACAAATAAAGCAATAGCATCACAAATTTCACAAATAAAGCATTTTTTTCACTGCATTCTAGTTGTGGTT
TGTCCAAACTCATCAATGTATCTTATCATGTCTGGAATTGACTCAAATGATGTCAATTAGTCTATCAGAA
GCTCATCTGGTCTCCCTTCCGGGGGACAAGACATCCCTGTTTAATATTTAAACAGCAGTGTTCCCAAACT
GGGTTCTTATATCCCTTGCTCTGGTCAACCAGGTTGCAGGGTTTCCTGTCCTCACAGGAACGAAGTCCCT
AAAGAAACAGTGGCAGCCAGGTTTAGCCCCGGAATTGACTGGATTCCTTTTTTAGGGCCCATTGGTATGG
CTTTTTCCCCGTATCCCCCCAGGTGTCTGCAGGCTCAAAGAGCAGCGAGAAGCGTTCAGAGGAAAGCGAT
CCCGTGCCACCTTCCCCGTGCCCGGGCTGTCCCCGCACGCTGCCGGCTCGGGGATGCGGGGGGAGCGCCG
GACCGGAGCGGAGCCCCGGGCGGCTCGCTGCTGCCCCCTAGCGGGGGAGGGACGTAATTACATCCCTGGG
GGCTTTGGGGGGGGGCTGTCCCTGATATCTATAACAAGAAAATATATATATAATAAGTTATCACGTAAGT
AGAACATGAAATAACAATATAATTATCGTATGAGTTAAATCTTAAAAGTCACGTAAAAGATAATCATGCG
TCATTTTGACTCACGCGGTCGTTATAGTTCAAAATCAGTGACACTTACCGCATTGACAAGCACGCCTCAC
GGGAGCTCCAAGCGGCGACTGAGATGTCCTAAATGCACAGCGACGGATTCGCGCTATTTAGAAAGAGAGA
GCAATATTTCAAGAATGCATGCGTCAATTTTACGCAGACTATCTTTCTAGGGTTAATCTAGCTGCATCAG
GATCATATCGTCGGGTCTTTTTTCCGGCTCAGTCATCGCCCAAGCTGGCGCTATCTGGGCATCGGGGAGG
AAGAAGCCCGTGCCTTTTCCCGCGAGGTTGAAGCGGCATGGAAAGAGTTTGCCGAGGATGACTGCTGCTG
CATTGACGTTGAGCGAAAACGCACGTTTACCATGATGATTCGGGAAGGTGTGGCCATGCACGCCTTTAAC
GGTGAACTGTTCGTTCAGGCCACCTGGGATACCAGTTCGTCGCGGCTTTTCCGGACACAGTTCCGGATGG
TCAGCCCGAAGCGCATCAGCAACCCGAACAATACCGGCGACAGCCGGAACTGCCGTGCCGGTGTGCAGAT
TAATGACAGCGGTGCGGCGCTGGGATATTACGTCAGCGAGGACGGGTATCCTGGCTGGATGCCGCAGAAA
TGGACATGGATACCCCGTGAGTTACCCGGCGGGCGCGCTTGGCGTAATCATGGTCATAGCTGTTTCCTGT
GTGAAATTGTTATCCGCTCACAATTCCACACAACATACGAGCCGGAAGCATAAAGTGTAAAGCCTGGGGT
GCCTAATGAGTGAGCTAACTCACATTAATTGCGTTGCGCTCACTGCCCGCTTTCCAGTCGGGAAACCTGT
CGTGCCAGCTGCATTAATGAATCGGCCAACGCGCGGGGAGAGGCGGTTTGCGTATTGGGCGCTCTTCCGC
TTCCTCGCTCACTGACTCGCTGCGCTCGGTCGTTCGGCTGCGGCGAGCGGTATCAGCTCACTCAAAGGCG
GTAATACGGTTATCCACAGAATCAGGGGATAACGCAGGAAAGAACATGTGAGCAAAAGGCCAGCAAAAGG
CCAGGAACCGTAAAAAGGCCGCGTTGCTGGCGTTTTTCCATAGGCTCCGCCCCCCTGACGAGCATCACAA
AAATCGACGCTCAAGTCAGAGGTGGCGAAACCCGACAGGACTATAAAGATACCAGGCGTTTCCCCCTGGA
AGCTCCCTCGTGCGCTCTCCTGTTCCGACCCTGCCGCTTACCGGATACCTGTCCGCCTTTCTCCCTTCGG
GAAGCGTGGCGCTTTCTCATAGCTCACGCTGTAGGTATCTCAGTTCGGTGTAGGTCGTTCGCTCCAAGCT
GGGCTGTGTGCACGAACCCCCCGTTCAGCCCGACCGCTGCGCCTTATCCGGTAACTATCGTCTTGAGTCC
AACCCGGTAAGACACGACTTATCGCCACTGGCAGCAGCCACTGGTAACAGGATTAGCAGAGCGAGGTATG
TAGGCGGTGCTACAGAGTTCTTGAAGTGGTGGCCTAACTACGGCTACACTAGAAGAACAGTATTTGGTAT
CTGCGCTCTGCTGAAGCCAGTTACCTTCGGAAAAAGAGTTGGTAGCTCTTGATCCGGCAAACAAACCACC
GCTGGTAGCGGTGGTTTTTTTGTTTGCAAGCAGCAGATTACGCGCAGAAAAAAAGGATCTCAAGAAGATC
CTTTGATCTTTTCTACGGGGTCTGACGCTCAGTGGAACGAAAACTCACGTTAAGGGATTTTGGTCATGAG
ATTATCAAAAAGGATCTTCACCTAGATCCTTTTAAATTAAAAATGAAGTTTTAAATCAATCTAAAGTATA
TATGAGTAAACTTGGTCTGACAGTTACCAATGCTTAATCAGTGAGGCACCTATCTCAGCGATCTGTCTAT
TTCGTTCATCCATAGTTGCCTGACTCCCCGTCGTGTAGATAACTACGATACGGGAGGGCTTACCATCTGG
CCCCAGTGCTGCAATGATACCGCGAGACCCACGCTCACCGGCTCCAGATTTATCAGCAATAAACCAGCCA
GCCGGAAGGGCCGAGCGCAGAAGTGGTCCTGCAACTTTATCCGCCTCCATCCAGTCTATTAATTGTTGCC
GGGAAGCTAGAGTAAGTAGTTCGCCAGTTAATAGTTTGCGCAACGTTGTTGCCATTGCTACAGGCATCGT
GGTGTCACGCTCGTCGTTTGGTATGGCTTCATTCAGCTCCGGTTCCCAACGATCAAGGCGAGTTACATGA
TCCCCCATGTTGTGCAAAAAAGCGGTTAGCTCCTTCGGTCCTCCGATCGTTGTCAGAAGTAAGTTGGCCG
CAGTGTTATCACTCATGGTTATGGCAGCACTGCATAATTCTCTTACTGTCATGCCATCCGTAAGATGCTT
TTCTGTGACTGGTGAGTACTCAACCAAGTCATTCTGAGAATAGTGTATGCGGCGACCGAGTTGCTCTTGC
CCGGCGTCAATACGGGATAATACCGCGCCACATAGCAGAACTTTAAAAGTGCTCATCATTGGAAAACGTT
CTTCGGGGCGAAAACTCTCAAGGATCTTACCGCTGTTGAGATCCAGTTCGATGTAACCCACTCGTGCACC
CAACTGATCTTCAGCATCTTTTACTTTCACCAGCGTTTCTGGGTGAGCAAAAACAGGAAGGCAAAATGCC
GCAAAAAAGGGAATAAGGGCGACACGGAAATGTTGAATACTCATACTCTTCCTTTTTCAATATTATTGAA
GCATTTATCAGGGTTATTGTCTCATGAGCGGATACATATTTGAATGTATTTAGAAAAATAAACAAATAGG
GGTTCCGCGCACATTTCCCCGAAAAGTGCCACCTAAATTGTAAGCGTTAATATTTTGTTAAAATTCGCGT
TAAATTTTTGTTAAATCAGCTCATTTTTTAACCAATAGGCCGAAATCGGCAAAATCCCTTATAAATCAAA
AGAATAGACCGAGATAGGGT
[37 nt withheld, positions 7651-7687]
AAAGAACGTGGACTCCAACGTCAAAGG
[49 nt withheld, positions 7715-7763]
T
[91 nt withheld, positions 7765-7855]
G
[124 nt withheld, positions 7857-7980]
CCCATTCGCCATTCAGGCTGCGCAACTGTTGGGAAGGGCGATCGGTGCGGGCCTCTTCGCTATTACGCCA
GCTGGCGAAAGGGGGATGTGCTGCAAGGCGATTAAGTTGGGTAACGCCAGGGTTTTCCCAGTCACGACGT
TGTAAAACGACGGCCAGTGAGCGCGCCTCGTTCATTCACGTTTTTGAACCCGTGGAGGACGGGCAGACTC
GCGGTGCAAATGTGTTTTACAGCGTGATGGAGCAGATGAAGATGCTCGACACGCTGCAGAACACGCAGCT
AGATTAACCCTAGAAAGATAATCATATTGTGACGTACGTTAAAGATAATCATGTGTAAAATTGACGCATG
TGTTTTATCGGTCTGTATATCGAGGTTTATTTATTAATTTGAATAGATATTAAGTTTTATTATATTTACA
CTTACATACTAATAATAAATTCAACAAACAATTTATTTATGTTTATTTATTTATTAAAAAAAACAAAAAC
TCAAAATTTCTTCTATAAAGTAACAAAACTTTTATGAGGGACAGCCCCCCCCCAAAGCCCCCAGGGATGT
AATTACGTCCCTCCCCCGCTAGGGGGCAGCAGCGAGCCGCCCGGGGCTCCGCTCCGGTCCGGCGCTCCCC
CCGCATCCCCGAGCCGGCAGCGTGCGGGGACAGCCCGGGCACGGGGAAGGTGGCACGGGATCGCTTTCCT
CTGAACGCTTCTCGCTGCTCTTTGAGCCTGCAGACACCTGGGGGGATACGGGGAAAAGGCCTTCGACATT
GATTATTGACTAGTTATTAATAGTAATCAATTACGGGGTCATTAGTTCATAGCCCATATATGGAGTTCCG
CGTTACATAACTTACGGTAAATGGCCCGCCTGGCTGACCGCCCAACGACCCCCGCCCATTGACGTCAATA
ATGACGTATGTTCCCATAGTAACGCCAATAGGGACTTTCCATTGACGTCAATGGGTGGAGTATTTACGGT
AAACTGCCCACTTGGCAGTACATCAAGTGTATCATATGCCAAGTACGCCCCCTATTGACGTCAATGACGG
TAAATGGCCCGCCTGGCATTATGCCCAGTACATGACCTTATGGGACTTTCCTACTTGGCAGTACATCTAC
GTATTAGTCATCGCTATTACCATGGTCGAGGTGAGCCCCACGTTCTGCTTCACTCTCCCCATCTCCCCCC
CCTCCCCACCCCCAATTTTGTATTTATTTATTTTTTAATTATTTTGTGCAGCGATGGGGGCGGGGGGGGG
GGNNNNNNNNNNNNNNNN
Features (pLannotate 1.2.2; 22 found; start..end, strand, type, name):
      5..143     +  promoter       chicken β-actin promoter (fragment): contains a 21-bp deletion relative to the standard chicken β-actin promoter
    144..1160    +  intron         chimeric intron: chimera between introns from chicken β-actin and rabbit β-globin
   1158..1235    +  CDS            HBB (fragment): HBB_LEPEU - Experimental evidence at protein level: Swiss-Prot protein existence level 1. Involved in oxygen transport from the lung to the various peripheral tissues. From Lepus europaeus (European hare).
   1239..2963    +  CDS            TIR1B_ORYSJ: Experimental evidence at transcript level: Swiss-Prot protein existence level 2. From Oryza sativa subsp. japonica (Rice).
   2964..3044    +  CDS            3xHA: three tandem HA epitope tags
   3108..3707    +  CDS            PuroR (fragment): puromycin N-acetyltransferase; pac from Streptomyces; confers resistance to puromycin
   3741..3852    +  polyA_signal   bGH poly(A) signal: bovine growth hormone polyadenylation signal
   3964..4085    +  polyA_signal   SV40 poly(A) signal: SV40 polyadenylation signal
   4103..4195    +  ncRNA          G-CSF SLDE: Accession: RF00183 - G-CSF factor stem-loop destabilising element (SLDE)
   4892..5359    +  CDS            B (fragment): PORTL_LAMBD - Experimental evidence at protein level: Swiss-Prot protein existence level 1. Forms the portal vertex of the capsid (PubMed:6228056, PubMed:6232391). This portal plays critical roles in head assembly, genome packaging, neck/tail attachment, and genome ejection (Probable). The portal protein multimerizes as a single ring-shaped homododecamer arranged around a central channel (PubMed:6232391). Binds to the terminase subunits to form the packaging machine (PubMed:7799432). From Escherichia phage lambda (Bacteriophage lambda).
   5397..5413    -  protein_bind   lac operator: The lac repressor binds to the lac operator to inhibit transcription in E. coli. This inhibition can be relieved by adding lactose or isopropyl-β-D-thiogalactopyranoside (IPTG). lac repressor encoded by lacI
   5421..5451    -  promoter       lac promoter: promoter for the E. coli lac operon
   5466..5487    -  protein_bind   CAP binding site: CAP binding activates transcription in the presence of cAMP. E. coli catabolite activator protein
   5500..5592    -  CDS            lacI (fragment): lac repressor; lacI; The lac repressor binds to the lac operator to inhibit transcription in E. coli. This inhibition can be relieved by adding lactose or isopropyl-β-D-thiogalactopyranoside (IPTG).
   5775..6363    -  rep_origin     ori: high-copy-number ColE1/pMB1/pBR322/pUC origin of replication
   6534..7394    -  CDS            AmpR: β-lactamase; bla; confers resistance to ampicillin, carbenicillin, and related antibiotics
   7395..7499    -  promoter       AmpR promoter: bla
   7552..7980    -  rep_origin     f1 ori (sequence partly withheld): f1 bacteriophage origin of replication; arrow indicates direction of (+) strand synthesis
   7985..8140    -  CDS            lacZα (fragment): LacZα fragment of β-galactosidase; lacZ fragment
   8142..8261    +  CDS            B (fragment): PORTL_LAMBD - Experimental evidence at protein level: Swiss-Prot protein existence level 1. Forms the portal vertex of the capsid (PubMed:6228056, PubMed:6232391). This portal plays critical roles in head assembly, genome packaging, neck/tail attachment, and genome ejection (Probable). The portal protein multimerizes as a single ring-shaped homododecamer arranged around a central channel (PubMed:6232391). Binds to the terminase subunits to form the packaging machine (PubMed:7799432). From Escherichia phage lambda (Bacteriophage lambda).
   8745..9124    +  enhancer       CMV enhancer: human cytomegalovirus immediate early enhancer
   9126..9242    +  promoter       chicken β-actin promoter (fragment): contains a 21-bp deletion relative to the standard chicken β-actin promoter
