>Addgene plasmid #161972 | PB-Ostir-puro | analyzer sequence | sequence record 314184
TCGACATTGATTATTGACTAGTTATTAATAGTAATCAATTACGGGGTCATTAGTTCATAGCCCATATATG
GAGTTCCGCGTTACATAACTTACGGTAAATGGCCCGCCTGGCTGACCGCCCAACGACCCCCGCCCATTGA
CGTCAATAATGACGTATGTTCCCATAGTAACGCCAATAGGGACTTTCCATTGACGTCAATGGGTGGACTA
TTTACGGTAAACTGCCCACTTGGCAGTACATCAAGTGTATCATATGCCAAGTACGCCCCCTATTGACGTC
AATGACGGTAAATGGCCCGCCTGGCATTATGCCCAGTACATGACCTTATGGGACTTTCCTACTTGGCAGT
ACATCTACGTATTAGTCATCGCTATTACCATGGGTCGAGGTGAGCCCCACGTTCTGCTTCACTCTCCCCA
TCTCCCCCCCCTCCCCACCCCCAATTTTGTATTTATTTATTTTTTAATTATTTTGTGCAGCGATGGGGGC
GGGGGGGGGGGGGGCGCGCGCCAGGCGGGGCGGGGCGGGGCGAGGGGCGGGGCGGGGCGAGGCGGAGAGG
TGCGGCGGCAGCCAATCAGAGCGGCGCGCTCCGAAAGTTTCCTTTTATGGCGAGGCGGCGGCGGCGGCGG
CCCTATAAAAAGCGAAGCGCGCGGCGGGCGGGAGTCGCTGCGTTGCCTTCGCCCCGTGCCCCGCTCCGCG
CCGCCTCGCGCCGCCCGCCCCGGCTCTGACTGACCGCGTTACTCCCACAGGTGAGCGGGCGGGACGGCCC
TTCTCCTCCGGGCTGTAATTAGCGCTTGGTTTAATGACGGCTCGTTTCTTTTCTGTGGCTGCGTGAAAGC
CTTAAAGGGCTCCGGGAGGGCCCTTTGTGCGGGGGGGAGCGGCTCGGGGGGTGCGTGCGTGTGTGTGTGC
GTGGGGAGCGCCGCGTGCGGCCCGCGCTGCCCGGCGGCTGTGAGCGCTGCGGGCGCGGCGCGGGGCTTTG
TGCGCTCCGCGTGTGCGCGAGGGGAGCGCGGCCGGGGGCGGTGCCCCGCGGTGCGGGGGGGCTGCGAGGG
GAACAAAGGCTGCGTGCGGGGTGTGTGCGTGGGGGGGTGAGCAGGGGGTGTGGGCGCGGCGGTCGGGCTG
TAACCCCCCCCTGCACCCCCCTCCCCGAGTTGCTGAGCACGGCCCGGCTTCGGGTGCGGGGCTCCGTGCG
GGGCGTGGCGCGGGGCTCGCCGTGCCGGGCGGGGGGTGGCGGCAGGTGGGGGTGCCGGGCGGGGCGGGGC
CGCCTCGGGCCGGGGAGGGCTCGGGGGAGGGGCGCGGCGGCCCCGGAGCGCCGGCGGCTGTCGAGGCGCG
GCGAGCCGCAGCCATTGCCTTTTATGGTAATCGTGCGAGAGGGCGCAGGGACTTCCTTTGTCCCAAATCT
GGCGGAGCCGAAATCTGGGAGGCGCCGCCGCACCCCCTCTAGCGGGCGCGGGCGAAGCGGTGCGGCGCCG
GCAGGAAGGAAATGGGCGGGGAGGGCCTTCGTGCGTCGCCGCGCCGCCGTCCCCTTCTCCATCTCCAGCC
TCGGGGCTGCCGCAGGGGGACGGCTGCCTTCGGGGGGGACGGGGCAGGGCGGGGTTCGGCTTCTGGCGTG
TGACCGGCGGCTCTAGAGCCTCTGCTAACCATGTTCATGCCTTCTTCTTTTTCCTACAGCTCCTGGGCAA
CGTGCTGGTTATTGTGCTGTCTCATCATTTTGGCAAAGAATTCCTCGAGAATTCTCACGCGTCCACCATG
ACATACTTCCCTGAGGAGGTGGTCGAACATATTTTCTCATTCCTTCCCGCCCAACGAGATAGGAATACCG
TGTCCCTGGTGTGCAAGGTCTGGTATGAGATCGAACGCTTGAGCCGCAGAGGTGTTTTTGTGGGTAATTG
TTATGCCGTACGAGCCGGGCGAGTGGCCGCCCGGTTCCCGAACGTCAGGGCCCTTACAGTGAAGGGCAAG
CCTCACTTTGCCGACTTCAATTTGGTGCCTCCGGACTGGGGCGGCTACGCCGGGCCCTGGATCGAGGCCG
CTGCGCGCGGGTGTCATGGTCTGGAAGAACTCAGGATGAAAAGGATGGTGGTGTCAGACGAGTCACTGGA
ACTGCTTGCCCGCAGCTTCCCCCGATTCCGCGCCCTGGTGCTGATCAGCTGTGAAGGATTTAGCACCGAC
GGTCTGGCTGCTGTAGCTAGCCATTGTAAACTGCTGCGAGAACTGGACCTGCAGGAAAATGAGGTAGAGG
ATAGGGGACCTCGGTGGCTGAGCTGTTTCCCGGATAGCTGCACTAGCCTGGTGAGCTTGAATTTCGCTTG
TATCAAGGGCGAAGTGAATGCCGGGAGTTTGGAGAGACTCGTTTCCCGATCCCCCAACCTGAGATCTCTG
CGGCTGAACAGATCCGTTTCTGTGGACACGCTCGCCAAGATTTTGCTCCGGACTCCCAACCTGGAGGATC
TGGGGACCGGAAATCTGACCGATGATTTCCAGACAGAGAGCTACTTTAAGCTCACTAGTGCTCTGGAAAA
ATGCAAAATGCTTAGGTCACTGAGCGGGTTTTGGGACGCTAGCCCTGTCTGCCTGTCTTTTATCTATCCC
CTGTGTGCACAGTTGACCGGACTTAATCTGAGTTACGCTCCAACCCTCGACGCTAGTGACCTTACTAAGA
TGATCAGCCGCTGCGTGAAGCTCCAAAGGCTCTGGGTACTGGATTGTATTTCAGACAAGGGACTGCAAGT
TGTGGCCTCCTCCTGCAAAGATCTGCAGGAGCTGAGGGTGTTCCCTTCAGATTTCTATGTGGCCGGATAC
AGCGCAGTCACCGAGGAGGGATTGGTAGCAGTGTCCCTGGGGTGCCCCAAACTCAATAGTTTGCTGTACT
TCTGTCATCAGATGACCAATGCTGCCCTTGTTACCGTTGCCAAAAACTGTCCAAACTTCACAAGGTTTAG
ACTGTGCATCTTGGAGCCCGGTAAGCCCGACGTCGTAACGTCACAGCCACTGGACGAAGGGTTCGGTGCC
ATAGTACGCGAATGTAAGGGTCTCCAGCGGCTGAGCATATCCGGCCTGCTGACTGACAAAGTGTTCATGT
ATATTGGGAAGTACGCCAAGCAGCTGGAAATGCTGTCAATCGCATTCGCCGGAGATTCAGATAAAGGGAT
GATGCACGTGATGAACGGGTGCAAGAACCTGAGAAAACTCGAAATTCGCGATTCCCCTTTTGGGGACGCC
GCACTGCTGGGCAATTTCGCCCGGTACGAGACGATGAGGTCACTTTGGATGTCAAGCTGCAACGTGACCC
TCAAGGGATGCCAAGTCCTGGCTAGTAAAATGCCAATGCTGAATGTTGAGGTCATCAACGAACGCGACGG
TAGTAATGAAATGGAGGAAAACCACGGCGATCTGCCCAAAGTGGAGAAACTGTACGTCTATCGGACCACA
GCTGGCGCACGAGATGACGCTCCCAATTTCGTGAAAATTCTGTACCCATACGATGTTCCAGATTACGCTT
ATCCCTACGACGTGCCTGATTATGCATACCCATATGATGTCCCCGACTATGCCGGCAGTGGAGAGGGCAG
AGGAAGTCTGCTAACATGCGGTGACGTCGAGGAGAATCCTGGCCCAATGACCGAGTACAAGCCCACGGTG
CGCCTCGCCACCCGCGACGACGTCCCCAGGGCCGTACGCACCCTCGCCGCCGCGTTCGCCGACTACCCCG
CCACGCGCCACACCGTCGATCCGGACCGCCACATCGAGCGGGTCACCGAGCTGCAAGAACTCTTCCTCAC
GCGCGTCGGGCTCGACATCGGCAAGGTGTGGGTCGCGGACGACGGCGCCGCGGTGGCGGTCTGGACCACG
CCGGAGAGCGTCGAAGCGGGGGCGGTGTTCGCCGAGATCGGCCCGCGCATGGCCGAGTTGAGCGGTTCCC
GGCTGGCCGCGCAGCAACAGATGGAAGGCCTCCTGGCGCCGCACCGGCCCAAGGAGCCCGCGTGGTTCCT
GGCCACCGTCGGCGTCTCGCCCGACCACCAGGGCAAGGGTCTGGGCAGCGCCGTCGTGCTCCCCGGAGTG
GAGGCGGCCGAGCGCGCCGGGGTGCCCGCCTTCCTGGAGACCTCCGCGCCCCACAACCTCCCCTTCTACG
AGCGGCTCGGCTTCACCGTCACCGCCGACGTCGAGGTGCCCGAAGGACCGCGCACCTGGTGCATGACCCG
CAAGCCCGGTGCCTGAGAATTCTAACTAGAGCTCGCTGATCAGCCTCGACTGTGCCTTCTAGTTGCCAGC
CATCTGTTGTTTGCCCCTCCCCCGTGCCTTCCTTGACCCTGGAAGGTGCCACTCCCACTGTCCTTTCCTA
ATAAAATGAGGAAATTGCATCGCATTGTCTGAGTAGGTGTCATTCTATTCTGGGGGGTGGGGTGGGGCAG
GACAGCAAGGGGGAGGATTGGGAAGAGAATAGCAGGCATGCTGGGGAGCGGCCAACTAACTAAACTTGTT
TATTGCAGCTTATAATGGTTACAAATAAAGCAATAGCATCACAAATTTCACAAATAAAGCATTTTTTTCA
CTGCATTCTAGTTGTGGTTTGTCCAAACTCATCAATGTATCTTATCATGTCTGGAATTGACTCAAATGAT
GTCAATTAGTCTATCAGAAGCTATCTGGTCTCCCTTCCGGGGGACAAGACATCCCTGTTTAATATTTAAA
CAGCAGTGTTCCCAAACTGGGTTCTTATATCCCTTGCTCTGGTCAACCAGGTTGCAGGGTTTCCTGTCCT
CACAGGAACGAAGTCCCTAAAGAAACAGTGGCAGCCAGGTTTAGCCCCGGAATTGACTGGATTCCTTTTT
TAGGGCCCATTGGTATGGCTTTTTCCCCGTATCCCCCCAGGTGTCTGCAGGCTCAAAGAGCAGCGAGAAG
CGTTCAGAGGAAAGCGATCCCGTGCCACCTTCCCCGTGCCCGGGCTGTCCCCGCACGCTGCCGGCTCGGG
GATGCGGGGGGAGCGCCGGACCGGAGCGGAGCCCCGGGCGGCTCGCTGCTGCCCCCTAGCGGGGGAGGGA
CGTAATTACATCCCTGGGGGCTTTGGGGGGGGGCTGTCCCTGATATCTATAACAAGAAAATATATATATA
ATAAGTTATCACGTAAGTAGAACATGAAATAACAATATAATTATCGTATGAGTTAAATCTTAAAAGTCAC
GTAAAAGATAATCATGCGTCATTTTGACTCACGCGGTCGTTATAGTTCAAAATCAGTGACACTTACCGCA
TTGACAAGCACGCCTCACGGGAGCTCCAAGCGGCGACTGAGATGTCCTAAATGCACAGCGACGGATTCGC
GCTATTTAGAAAGAGAGAGCAATATTTCAAGAATGCATGCGTCAATTTTACGCAGACTATCTTTCTAGGG
TTAATCTAGCTGCATCAGGATCATATCGTCGGGTCTTTTTTCCGGCTCAGTCATCGCCCAAGCTGGCGCT
ATCTGGGCATCGGGGAGGAAGAAGCCCGTGCCTTTTCCCGCGAGGTTGAAGCGGCATGGAAAGAGTTTGC
CGAGGATGACTGCTGCTGCATTGACGTTGAGCGAAAACGCACGTTTACCATGATGATTCGGGAAGGTGTG
GCCATGCACGCCTTTAACGGTGAACTGTTCGTTCAGGCCACCTGGGATACCAGTTCGTCGCGGCTTTTCC
GGACACAGTTCCGGATGGTCAGCCCGAAGCGCATCAGCAACCCGAACAATACCGGCGACAGCCGGAACTG
CCGTGCCGGTGTGCAGATTAATGACAGCGGTGCGGCGCTGGGATATTACGTCAGCGAGGACGGGTATCCT
GGCTGGATGCCGCAGAAATGGACATGGATACCCCGTGAGTTACCCGGCGGGCGCGCTTGGCGTAATCATG
GTCATAGCTGTTTCCTGTGTGAAATTGTTATCCGCTCACAATTCCACACAACATACGAGCCGGAAGCATA
AAGTGTAAAGCCTGGGGTGCCTAATGAGTGAGCTAACTCACATTAATTGCGTTGCGCTCACTGCCCGCTT
TCCAGTCGGGAAACCTGTCGTGCCAGCTGCATTAATGAATCGGCCAACGCGCGGGGAGAGGCGGTTTGCG
TATTGGGCGCTCTTCCGCTTCCTCGCTCACTGACTCGCTGCGCTCGGTCGTTCGGCTGCGGCGAGCGGTA
TCAGCTCACTCAAAGGCGGTAATACGGTTATCCACAGAATCAGGGGATAACGCAGGAAAGAACATGTGAG
CAAAAGGCCAGCAAAAGGCCAGGAACCGTAAAAAGGCCGCGTTGCTGGCGTTTTTCCATAGGCTCCGCCC
CCCTGACGAGCATCACAAAAATCGACGCTCAAGTCAGAGGTGGCGAAACCCGACAGGACTATAAAGATAC
CAGGCGTTTCCCCCTGGAAGCTCCCTCGTGCGCTCTCCTGTTCCGACCCTGCCGCTTACCGGATACCTGT
CCGCCTTTCTCCCTTCGGGAAGCGTGGCGCTTTCTCATAGCTCACGCTGTAGGTATCTCAGTTCGGTGTA
GGTCGTTCGCTCCAAGCTGGGCTGTGTGCACGAACCCCCCGTTCAGCCCGACCGCTGCGCCTTATCCGGT
AACTATCGTCTTGAGTCCAACCCGGTAAGACACGACTTATCGCCACTGGCAGCAGCCACTGGTAACAGGA
TTAGCAGAGCGAGGTATGTAGGCGGTGCTACAGAGTTCTTGAAGTGGTGGCCTAACTACGGCTACACTAG
AAGGACAGTATTTGGTATCTGCGCTCTGCTGAAGCCAGTTACCTTCGGAAAAAGAGTTGGTAGCTCTTGA
TCCGGCAAACAAACCACCGCTGGTAGCGGTGGTTTTTTTGTTTGCAAGCAGCAGATTACGCGCAGAAAAA
AAGGATCTCAAGAAGATCCTTTGATCTTTTCTACGGGGTCTGACGCTCAGTGGAACGAAAACTCACGTTA
AGGGATTTTGGTCATGAGATTATCAAAAAGGATCTTCACCTAGATCCTTTTAAATTAAAAATGAAGTTTT
AAATCAATCTAAAGTATATATGAGTAAACTTGGTCTGACAGTTACCAATGCTTAATCAGTGAGGCACCTA
TCTCAGCGATCTGTCTATTTCGTTCATCCATAGTTGCCTGACTCCCCGTCGTGTAGATAACTACGATACG
GGAGGGCTTACCATCTGGCCCCAGTGCTGCAATGATACCGCGAGACCCACGCTCACCGGCTCCAGATTTA
TCAGCAATAAACCAGCCAGCCGGAAGGGCCGAGCGCAGAAGTGGTCCTGCAACTTTATCCGCCTCCATCC
AGTCTATTAATTGTTGCCGGGAAGCTAGAGTAAGTAGTTCGCCAGTTAATAGTTTGCGCAACGTTGTTGC
CATTGCTACAGGCATCGTGGTGTCACGCTCGTCGTTTGGTATGGCTTCATTCAGCTCCGGTTCCCAACGA
TCAAGGCGAGTTACATGATCCCCCATGTTGTGCAAAAAAGCGGTTAGCTCCTTCGGTCCTCCGATCGTTG
TCAGAAGTAAGTTGGCCGCAGTGTTATCACTCATGGTTATGGCAGCACTGCATAATTCTCTTACTGTCAT
GCCATCCGTAAGATGCTTTTCTGTGACTGGTGAGTACTCAACCAAGTCATTCTGAGAATAGTGTATGCGG
CGACCGAGTTGCTCTTGCCCGGCGTCAATACGGGATAATACCGCGCCACATAGCAGAACTTTAAAAGTGC
TCATCATTGGAAAACGTTCTTCGGGGCGAAAACTCTCAAGGATCTTACCGCTGTTGAGATCCAGTTCGAT
GTAACCCACTCGTGCACCCAACTGATCTTCAGCATCTTTTACTTTCACCAGCGTTTCTGGGTGAGCAAAA
ACAGGAAGGCAAAATGCCGCAAAAAAGGGAATAAGGGCGACACGGAAATGTTGAATACTCATACTCTTCC
TTTTTCAATATTATTGAAGCATTTATCAGGGTTATTGTCTCATGAGCGGATACATATTTGAATGTATTTA
GAAAAATAAACAAATAGGGGTTCCGCGCACATTTCCCCGAAAAGTGCCACCTAAATTGTAAGCGTTAATA
TTTTGTTAAAATTCGCGTTAAATTTTTGTTAAATCAGCTCATTTTTTAACCAATAGGCCGAAATCGGCAA
AATCCCTTATAAATCAAAAGAATAGACCGAGATAGGGT
[37 nt withheld, positions 8159-8195]
AAAGAACGTGGACTCCAACGTCAAAGG
[49 nt withheld, positions 8223-8271]
T
[91 nt withheld, positions 8273-8363]
G
[124 nt withheld, positions 8365-8488]
CCCATTCGCCATTCAGGCTGCGCAACTGTTGGGAAGGGCGATCGGTGCGGGCCTCTTCGCTATTACGCCA
GCTGGCGAAAGGGGGATGTGCTGCAAGGCGATTAAGTTGGGTAACGCCAGGGTTTTCCCAGTCACGACGT
TGTAAAACGACGGCCAGTGAGCGCGCCTCGTTCATTCACGTTTTTGAACCCGTGGAGGACGGGCAGACTC
GCGGTGCAAATGTGTTTTACAGCGTGATGGAGCAGATGAAGATGCTCGACACGCTGCAGAACACGCAGCT
AGATTAACCCTAGAAAGATAATCATATTGTGACGTACGTTAAAGATAATCATGCGTAAAATTGACGCATG
TGTTTTATCGGTCTGTATATCGAGGTTTATTTATTAATTTGAATAGATATTAAGTTTTATTATATTTACA
CTTACATACTAATAATAAATTCAACAAACAATTTATTTATGTTTATTTATTTATTAAAAAAAAACAAAAA
CTCAAAATTTCTTCTATAAAGTAACAAAACTTTTATGAGGGACAGCCCCCCCCCAAAGCCCCCAGGGATG
TAATTACGTCCCTCCCCCGCTAGGGGGCAGCAGCGAGCCGCCCGGGGCTCCGCTCCGGTCCGGCGCTCCC
CCCGCATCCCCGAGCCGGCAGCGTGCGGGGACAGCCCGGGCACGGGGAAGGTGGCACGGGATCGCTTTCC
TCTGAACGCTTCTCGCTGCTCTTTGAGCCTGCAGACACCTGGGGGGATACGGGGAAAAGGCCT
Features (pLannotate 1.2.2; 21 found; start..end, strand, type, name):
      3..382     +  enhancer       CMV enhancer: human cytomegalovirus immediate early enhancer
    385..660     +  promoter       chicken β-actin promoter: No description available
    661..1669    +  intron         chimeric intron: chimera between introns from chicken β-actin and rabbit β-globin
   1667..1744    +  CDS            HBB (fragment): HBB_LEPEU - Experimental evidence at protein level: Swiss-Prot protein existence level 1. Involved in oxygen transport from the lung to the various peripheral tissues. From Lepus europaeus (European hare).
   1748..3472    +  CDS            TIR1B_ORYSJ: Experimental evidence at transcript level: Swiss-Prot protein existence level 2. From Oryza sativa subsp. japonica (Rice).
   3473..3553    +  CDS            3xHA: three tandem HA epitope tags
   3617..4216    +  CDS            PuroR (fragment): puromycin N-acetyltransferase; pac from Streptomyces; confers resistance to puromycin
   4250..4361    +  polyA_signal   bGH poly(A) signal: bovine growth hormone polyadenylation signal
   4473..4594    +  polyA_signal   SV40 poly(A) signal: SV40 polyadenylation signal
   4612..4703    +  ncRNA          G-CSF SLDE: Accession: RF00183 - G-CSF factor stem-loop destabilising element (SLDE)
   5400..5867    +  CDS            B (fragment): PORTL_LAMBD - Experimental evidence at protein level: Swiss-Prot protein existence level 1. Forms the portal vertex of the capsid (PubMed:6228056, PubMed:6232391). This portal plays critical roles in head assembly, genome packaging, neck/tail attachment, and genome ejection (Probable). The portal protein multimerizes as a single ring-shaped homododecamer arranged around a central channel (PubMed:6232391). Binds to the terminase subunits to form the packaging machine (PubMed:7799432). From Escherichia phage lambda (Bacteriophage lambda).
   5905..5921    -  protein_bind   lac operator: The lac repressor binds to the lac operator to inhibit transcription in E. coli. This inhibition can be relieved by adding lactose or isopropyl-β-D-thiogalactopyranoside (IPTG). lac repressor encoded by lacI
   5929..5959    -  promoter       lac promoter: promoter for the E. coli lac operon
   5974..5995    -  protein_bind   CAP binding site: CAP binding activates transcription in the presence of cAMP. E. coli catabolite activator protein
   6008..6100    -  CDS            lacI (fragment): lac repressor; lacI; The lac repressor binds to the lac operator to inhibit transcription in E. coli. This inhibition can be relieved by adding lactose or isopropyl-β-D-thiogalactopyranoside (IPTG).
   6283..6871    -  rep_origin     ori: high-copy-number ColE1/pMB1/pBR322/pUC origin of replication
   7042..7902    -  CDS            AmpR: β-lactamase; bla; confers resistance to ampicillin, carbenicillin, and related antibiotics
   7903..8007    -  promoter       AmpR promoter: bla
   8060..8488    -  rep_origin     f1 ori (sequence partly withheld): f1 bacteriophage origin of replication; arrow indicates direction of (+) strand synthesis
   8493..8648    -  CDS            lacZα (fragment): LacZα fragment of β-galactosidase; lacZ fragment
   8650..8769    +  CDS            B (fragment): PORTL_LAMBD - Experimental evidence at protein level: Swiss-Prot protein existence level 1. Forms the portal vertex of the capsid (PubMed:6228056, PubMed:6232391). This portal plays critical roles in head assembly, genome packaging, neck/tail attachment, and genome ejection (Probable). The portal protein multimerizes as a single ring-shaped homododecamer arranged around a central channel (PubMed:6232391). Binds to the terminase subunits to form the packaging machine (PubMed:7799432). From Escherichia phage lambda (Bacteriophage lambda).
