[The description below was written by a language model from this plasmid's Addgene catalogue record and pLannotate feature annotations shown in this document.]
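Description:
PB-Ostir-puro is a mammalian expression plasmid built on a commercial "PB" backbone. The name suggests a piggyBac transposon vector, although neither feature table annotates transposon terminal repeats, so that cannot be confirmed from the record. It is propagated in E. coli as a high-copy plasmid through a ColE1/pUC-type origin with ampicillin selection (AmpR under its own bla promoter). It also carries an f1 origin and remnants of a lac promoter/operator, lacZα and lacI from the cloning backbone. Short matches to phage lambda portal protein and to a G-CSF destabilising element are probably incidental hits in backbone or stuffer sequence.

The payload is a single CAG-driven cassette made up of the CMV enhancer, the chicken β-actin promoter and a chimeric β-actin/β-globin intron. This drives an open reading frame for the rice (Oryza sativa) TIR1 auxin-receptor F-box protein, fused at its C-terminus to a 3xHA epitope tag. According to the catalogue entry a P2A self-cleaving peptide follows, although it is not annotated and presumably lies in the short gap before the puromycin N-acetyltransferase gene. One transcript therefore yields both HA-detectable OsTIR1 and the puromycin resistance enzyme, so drug selection enriches for cells expressing TIR1. bGH and SV40 polyadenylation signals follow the cassette.

The stated purpose is simply to express OsTIR1 and puromycin resistance in mammalian cells. OsTIR1 is the component that enables auxin-inducible degron systems, in which auxin triggers degradation of degron-tagged proteins, though the record does not describe this use explicitly. The two sequence records (about 9.25 kb each) show the same features from different start points and are slightly shorter than the listed total of 9,446 bp.
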