Addgene plasmid #161972: PB-Ostir-puro
Purpose: Expresses Ostir and puromycin resistance gene in mammalian cells
Depositing lab: Joanna Wysocka. Depositing organization: Stanford University. Publication: Opposing Effects of Cohesin and Transcription on CTCF Organization Revealed by Super-resolution Imaging. Gu B, Comerci CJ, McCarthy DG, Saurabh S, Moerner WE, Wysocka J. Mol Cell. 2020 Nov 19;80(4):699-711.e7. doi: 10.1016/j.molcel.2020.10.001. Epub 2020 Oct 21. PubMed 33091336.
Backbone
  Vector backbone: PB
  Backbone manufacturer: system biosciences
  Backbone size w/o insert (bp): 6772
  Total vector size (bp): 9446
  Vector type: Mammalian Expression
Growth in bacteria
  Bacterial resistance: Ampicillin, 100 μg/mL
  Growth temperature: 37°C
  Growth strain: DH5alpha
  Copy number: High Copy
Gene/Insert
  Gene/Insert name: Ostir-3xHA-p2a-puroR
  Species: Synthetic
  Promoter: CAG
  Cloning method: Gibson Cloning
  Sequencing primers: 5′ GTGCTGTCTCATCATTTTGGCAAA; 3′ GGCAAACAACAGATGGCTGG
Terms and licenses: Academic/Nonprofit Terms; Industry Terms: Not Available to Industry
How to cite: PB-Ostir-puro was a gift from Joanna Wysocka (Addgene plasmid # 161972 ; http://n2t.net/addgene:161972 ; RRID:Addgene_161972)
